Addgene plasmid #236834: pNL [NlucP/ISRE/Hygro] Vector
Purpose: Express ISRE response element in luciferase reporter assay
Depositing lab: Promega Corporation.
Backbone
  Vector backbone: pNL1.1.CMV[Nluc/CMV] Vector
  Vector type: Luciferase
  Selectable markers: Hygromycin
Growth in bacteria
  Bacterial resistance: Ampicillin, 100 μg/mL
  Growth temperature: 37°C
  Growth strain: DH5alpha
  Copy number: High Copy
Gene/Insert
  Gene/Insert name: ISRE
  Species: H. sapiens (human)
  Mutation: None
  Promoter: minP
  Tag / fusion protein: NanoLuc (R) (N terminal on backbone)
  Cloning method: Other
Terms and licenses: Academic/Nonprofit Terms; Industry Terms
How to cite: pNL [NlucP/ISRE/Hygro] Vector was a gift from Promega Corporation (Addgene plasmid # 236834 ; http://n2t.net/addgene:236834 ; RRID:Addgene_236834)
