[The description below was written by a language model from this plasmid's Addgene catalogue record and pLannotate feature annotations shown in this document.]
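Description:
pNL [NlucP/ISRE/Hygro] Vector is a mammalian luciferase reporter plasmid of about 4.9 kb, listed as derived from the pNL1.1.CMV[Nluc/CMV] backbone. It is designed to report activity of the interferon-stimulated response element (ISRE). It is maintained in E. coli as a high-copy plasmid through a ColE1/pUC-type origin with β-lactamase (ampicillin) selection. For selection in mammalian cells, it carries a hygromycin B phosphotransferase gene driven by the SV40 enhancer/early promoter and terminated by a synthetic polyadenylation signal, which allows stable reporter lines to be derived.

The reporter unit consists of the human ISRE insert placed with minP, a minimal TATA-box promoter with low basal activity. Transcription of the downstream gene therefore depends largely on factors recruited to the response element. The ISRE itself is not annotated in the feature table; it presumably lies in the short unannotated stretch upstream of minP, though the record does not give its position or copy number. minP drives human codon-optimized NanoLuc luciferase, followed directly by a fragment of human ornithine decarboxylase. This fragment corresponds to the PEST degradation sequence implied by the "NlucP" name. It destabilizes the enzyme so that luminescence follows changes in transcription more closely rather than accumulating. An SV40 late-type poly(A) signal region follows the reporter. A synthetic poly(A) signal and the human α2-globin RNA polymerase II pause site sit upstream of the response element, where they limit read-through transcription from the backbone and lower background. The short annotated SV40 large T and tetracycline-resistance fragments appear to be backbone remnants rather than functional genes.

The construct is used in transient or stable reporter assays to measure ISRE-dependent signalling, such as type I interferon pathway activation.
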