Features (pLannotate 1.2.2; 14 found; start..end, strand, type, name):
    118..149     +  promoter       minP: minimal TATA-box promoter with low basal activity
    182..694     +  CDS            Nluc: NanoLuc® luciferase human codon-optimized
    707..817     +  CDS            ODC1 (fragment): DCOR_HUMAN - Experimental evidence at protein level: Swiss-Prot protein existence level 1. Catalyzes the first and rate-limiting step of polyamine biosynthesis that converts ornithine into putrescine, which is the precursor for the polyamines, spermidine and spermine. Polyamines are essential for cell proliferation and are implicated in cellular processes, ranging from DNA replication to apoptosis. From Homo sapiens (Human).
    869..990     -  polyA_signal   SV40 poly(A) signal: SV40 polyadenylation signal
   1016..1147    -  CDS            LT_SV40 (fragment): Experimental evidence at protein level: Swiss-Prot protein existence level 1. Isoform 17kT antigen targets host RBL2 for degradation and promotes cell proliferation. Transactivates host cyclin A promoter through its J domain. From Simian virus 40 (SV40).
   1184..1541    +  promoter       SV40 promoter: SV40 enhancer and early promoter
   1572..2609    +  CDS            HygR: hygromycin B phosphotransferase confers resistance to hygromycin
   2633..2681    +  polyA_signal   poly(A) signal: synthetic polyadenylation signal
   2697..2828    +  CDS            TcR (fragment): tetracycline efflux protein; tet; confers resistance to tetracycline
   3008..3596    -  rep_origin     ori: high-copy-number ColE1/pMB1/pBR322/pUC origin of replication
   3796..4656    -  CDS            AmpR: β-lactamase confers resistance to ampicillin, carbenicillin, and related antibiotics
   4657..4698    -  promoter       AmpR promoter (fragment): bla
   4761..4809    +  polyA_signal   poly(A) signal: synthetic polyadenylation signal
   4823..4914    +  misc_feature   pause site: RNA polymerase II transcriptional pause signal from the human α2 globin gene
>Addgene plasmid #236834 | pNL [NlucP/ISRE/Hygro] Vector | addgene full sequence | sequence record 471835 | Addgene NGS Result
GGCCTAACTGGCCGGTACCTGAGCTCTAGTTTCACTTTCCCTAGTTTCACTTTCCCTAGTTTCACTTTCC
CTAGTTTCACTTTCCCTAGTTTCACTTTCCCCTCGAAGCTTAGACACTAGAGGGTATATAATGGAAGCTC
GACTTCCAGCTTGGCAATCCGGTACTGTTGGTAAAGCCACCATGGTCTTCACACTCGAAGATTTCGTTGG
GGACTGGCGACAGACAGCCGGCTACAACCTGGACCAAGTCCTTGAACAGGGAGGTGTGTCCAGTTTGTTT
CAGAATCTCGGGGTGTCCGTAACTCCGATCCAAAGGATTGTCCTGAGCGGTGAAAATGGGCTGAAGATCG
ACATCCATGTCATCATCCCGTATGAAGGTCTGAGCGGCGACCAAATGGGCCAGATCGAAAAAATTTTTAA
GGTGGTGTACCCTGTGGATGATCATCACTTTAAGGTGATCCTGCACTATGGCACACTGGTAATCGACGGG
GTTACGCCGAACATGATCGACTATTTCGGACGGCCGTATGAAGGCATCGCCGTGTTCGACGGCAAAAAGA
TCACTGTAACAGGGACCCTGTGGAACGGCAACAAAATTATCGACGAGCGCCTGATCAACCCCGACGGCTC
CCTGCTGTTCCGAGTAACCATCAACGGAGTGACCGGCTGGCGGCTGTGCGAACGCATTCTGGCGAATTCT
CACGGCTTTCCGCCTGAGGTTGAAGAGCAAGCCGCCGGTACATTGCCTATGTCCTGCGCACAAGAAAGCG
GTATGGACCGGCACCCAGCCGCTTGTGCTTCAGCTCGCATCAACGTCTAAGGCCGCGACTCTAGAGTCGG
GGCGGCCGGCCGCTTCGAGCAGACATGATAAGATACATTGATGAGTTTGGACAAACCACAACTAGAATGC
AGTGAAAAAAATGCTTTATTTGTGAAATTTGTGATGCTATTGCTTTATTTGTAACCATTATAAGCTGCAA
TAAACAAGTTAACAACAACAATTGCATTCATTTTATGTTTCAGGTTCAGGGGGAGGTGTGGGAGGTTTTT
TAAAGCAAGTAAAACCTCTACAAATGTGGTAAAATCGATAAGGATCCGTTTGCGTATTGGGCGCTCTTCC
GCTGATCTGCGCAGCACCATGGCCTGAAATAACCTCTGAAAGAGGAACTTGGTTAGCTACCTTCTGAGGC
GGAAAGAACCAGCTGTGGAATGTGTGTCAGTTAGGGTGTGGAAAGTCCCCAGGCTCCCCAGCAGGCAGAA
GTATGCAAAGCATGCATCTCAATTAGTCAGCAACCAGGTGTGGAAAGTCCCCAGGCTCCCCAGCAGGCAG
AAGTATGCAAAGCATGCATCTCAATTAGTCAGCAACCATAGTCCCGCCCCTAACTCCGCCCATCCCGCCC
CTAACTCCGCCCAGTTCCGCCCATTCTCCGCCCCATGGCTGACTAATTTTTTTTATTTATGCAGAGGCCG
AGGCCGCCTCTGCCTCTGAGCTATTCCAGAAGTAGTGAGGAGGCTTTTTTGGAGGCCTAGGCTTTTGCAA
AAAGCTCGATTCTTCTGACACTAGCGCCACCATGAAGAAGCCCGAACTCACCGCTACCAGCGTTGAAAAA
TTTCTCATCGAGAAGTTCGACAGTGTGAGCGACCTGATGCAGTTGTCGGAGGGCGAAGAGAGCCGAGCCT
TCAGCTTCGATGTCGGCGGACGCGGCTATGTACTGCGGGTGAATAGCTGCGCTGATGGCTTCTACAAAGA
CCGCTACGTGTACCGCCACTTCGCCAGCGCTGCACTACCCATCCCCGAAGTGTTGGACATCGGCGAGTTC
AGCGAGAGCCTGACATACTGCATCAGTAGACGCGCCCAAGGCGTTACTCTCCAAGACCTCCCCGAAACAG
AGCTGCCTGCTGTGTTACAGCCTGTCGCCGAAGCTATGGATGCTATTGCCGCCGCCGACCTCAGTCAAAC
CAGCGGCTTCGGCCCATTCGGGCCCCAAGGCATCGGCCAGTACACAACCTGGCGGGATTTCATTTGCGCC
ATTGCTGATCCCCATGTCTACCACTGGCAGACCGTGATGGACGACACCGTGTCCGCCAGCGTAGCTCAAG
CCCTGGACGAACTGATGCTGTGGGCCGAAGACTGTCCCGAGGTGCGCCACCTCGTCCATGCCGACTTCGG
CAGCAACAACGTCCTGACCGACAACGGCCGCATCACCGCCGTAATCGACTGGTCCGAAGCTATGTTCGGG
GACAGTCAGTACGAGGTGGCCAACATCTTCTTCTGGCGGCCCTGGCTGGCTTGCATGGAGCAGCAGACTC
GCTACTTCGAGCGCCGGCATCCCGAGCTGGCCGGCAGCCCTCGTCTGCGAGCCTACATGCTGCGCATCGG
CCTGGATCAGCTCTACCAGAGCCTCGTGGACGGCAACTTCGACGATGCTGCCTGGGCTCAAGGCCGCTGC
GATGCCATCGTCCGCAGCGGGGCCGGCACCGTCGGTCGCACACAAATCGCTCGCCGGAGCGCAGCCGTAT
GGACCGACGGCTGCGTCGAGGTGCTGGCCGACAGCGGCAACCGCCGGCCCAGTACACGACCGCGCGCTAA
GGAGGTAGGTCGAGTTTAAACTCTAGAACCGGTCATGGCCGCAATAAAATATCTTTATTTTCATTACATC
TGTGTGTTGGTTTTTTGTGTGTTCGAACTAGATGCTGTCGACCGATGCCCTTGAGAGCCTTCAACCCAGT
CAGCTCCTTCCGGTGGGCGCGGGGCATGACTATCGTCGCCGCACTTATGACTGTCTTCTTTATCATGCAA
CTCGTAGGACAGGTGCCGGCAGCGCTCTTCCGCTTCCTCGCTCACTGACTCGCTGCGCTCGGTCGTTCGG
CTGCGGCGAGCGGTATCAGCTCACTCAAAGGCGGTAATACGGTTATCCACAGAATCAGGGGATAACGCAG
GAAAGAACATGTGAGCAAAAGGCCAGCAAAAGGCCAGGAACCGTAAAAAGGCCGCGTTGCTGGCGTTTTT
CCATAGGCTCCGCCCCCCTGACGAGCATCACAAAAATCGACGCTCAAGTCAGAGGTGGCGAAACCCGACA
GGACTATAAAGATACCAGGCGTTTCCCCCTGGAAGCTCCCTCGTGCGCTCTCCTGTTCCGACCCTGCCGC
TTACCGGATACCTGTCCGCCTTTCTCCCTTCGGGAAGCGTGGCGCTTTCTCATAGCTCACGCTGTAGGTA
TCTCAGTTCGGTGTAGGTCGTTCGCTCCAAGCTGGGCTGTGTGCACGAACCCCCCGTTCAGCCCGACCGC
TGCGCCTTATCCGGTAACTATCGTCTTGAGTCCAACCCGGTAAGACACGACTTATCGCCACTGGCAGCAG
CCACTGGTAACAGGATTAGCAGAGCGAGGTATGTAGGCGGTGCTACAGAGTTCTTGAAGTGGTGGCCTAA
CTACGGCTACACTAGAAGAACAGTATTTGGTATCTGCGCTCTGCTGAAGCCAGTTACCTTCGGAAAAAGA
GTTGGTAGCTCTTGATCCGGCAAACAAACCACCGCTGGTAGCGGTGGTTTTTTTGTTTGCAAGCAGCAGA
TTACGCGCAGAAAAAAAGGATCTCAAGAAGATCCTTTGATCTTTTCTACGGGGTCTGACGCTCAGTGGAA
CGAAAACTCACGTTAAGGGATTTTGGTCATGAGATTATCAAAAAGGATCTTCACCTAGATCCTTTTAAAT
TAAAAATGAAGTTTTAAATCAATCTAAAGTATATATGAGTAAACTTGGTCTGACAGCGGCCGCAAATGCT
AAACCACTGCAGTGGTTACCAGTGCTTGATCAGTGAGGCACCGATCTCAGCGATCTGCCTATTTCGTTCG
TCCATAGTGGCCTGACTCCCCGTCGTGTAGATCACTACGATTCGTGAGGGCTTACCATCAGGCCCCAGCG
CAGCAATGATGCCGCGAGAGCCGCGTTCACCGGCCCCCGATTTGTCAGCAATGAACCAGCCAGCAGGGAG
GGCCGAGCGAAGAAGTGGTCCTGCTACTTTGTCCGCCTCCATCCAGTCTATGAGCTGCTGTCGTGATGCT
AGAGTAAGAAGTTCGCCAGTGAGTAGTTTCCGAAGAGTTGTGGCCATTGCTACTGGCATCGTGGTATCAC
GCTCGTCGTTCGGTATGGCTTCGTTCAACTCTGGTTCCCAGCGGTCAAGCCGGGTCACATGATCACCCAT
ATTATGAAGAAATGCAGTCAGCTCCTTAGGGCCTCCGATCGTTGTCAGAAGTAAGTTGGCCGCGGTGTTG
TCGCTCATGGTAATGGCAGCACTACACAATTCTCTTACCGTCATGCCATCCGTAAGATGCTTTTCCGTGA
CCGGCGAGTACTCAACCAAGTCGTTTTGTGAGTAGTGTATACGGCGACCAAGCTGCTCTTGCCCGGCGTC
TATACGGGACAACACCGCGCCACATAGCAGTACTTTGAAAGTGCTCATCATCGGGAATCGTTCTTCGGGG
CGGAAAGACTCAAGGATCTTGCCGCTATTGAGATCCAGTTCGATATAGCCCACTCTTGCACCCAGTTGAT
CTTCAGCATCTTTTACTTTCACCAGCGTTTCGGGGTGTGCAAAAACAGGCAAGCAAAATGCCGCAAAGAA
GGGAATGAGTGCGACACGAAAATGTTGGATGCTCATACTCGTCCTTTTTCAATATTATTGAAGCATTTAT
CAGGGTTACTAGTACGTCTCTCAAGGATAAGTAAGTAATATTAAGGTACGGGAGGTATTGGACAGGCCGC
AATAAAATATCTTTATTTTCATTACATCTGTGTGTTGGTTTTTTGTGTGAATCGATAGTACTAACATACG
CTCTCCATCAAAACAAAACGAAACAAAACAAACTAGCAAAATAGGCTGTCCCCAGTGCAAGTGCAGGTGC
CAGAACATTTCTCT
